>Addgene plasmid #23635 | pDONR223-DYRK3 | addgene full sequence | sequence record 181500 | Addgene NGS Result
CGGCCTTTTTACGGTTCCTGGCCTTTTGCTGGCCTTTTGCTCACATGTTCTTTCCTGCGTTATCCCCTGA
TTCTGTGGATAACCGTATTACCGCCTTTGAGTGAGCTGATACCGCTCGCCGCAGCCGAACGACCGAGCGC
AGCGAGTCAGTGAGCGAGGAAGCGGAAGAGCGCCCAATACGCAAACCGCCTCTCCCCGCGCGTTGGCCGA
TTCATTAATGCAGCTGGCACGACAGGTTTCCCGACTGGAAAGCGGGCAGTGAGCGCAACGCAATTAATAC
GCGTACCGCTAGCCAGGAAGAGTTTGTAGAAACGCAAAAAGGCCATCCGTCAGGATGGCCTTCTGCTTAG
TTTGATGCCTGGCAGTTTATGGCGGGCGTCCTGCCCGCCACCCTCCGGGCCGTTGCTTCACAACGTTCAA
ATCCGCTCCCGGCGGATTTGTCCTACTCAGGAGAGCGTTCACCGACAAACAACAGATAAAACGAAAGGCC
CAGTCTTCCGACTGAGCCTTTCGTTTTATTTGATGCCTGGCAGTTCCCTACTCTCGCGTTAACGCTAGCA
TGGATGTTTTCCCAGTCACGACGTTGTAAAACGACGGCCAGTCTTAAGCTCGGGCCCCAAATAATGATTT
TATTTTGACTGATAGTGACCTGTTCGTTGCAACAAATTGATGAGCAATGCTTTTTTATAATGCCAACTTT
GTACAAAAAAGTTGGCATGAAGTGGAAAGAGAAGTTGGGGGATGGTGTCTATGACACCTTCATGATGATA
GATGAAACCAAATGTCCCCCCTGTTCAAATGTACTCTGCAATCCTTCTGAACCACCTCCACCCAGAAGAC
TAAATATGACCACTGAGCAGTTTACAGGAGATCATACTCAGCACTTTTTGGATGGAGGTGAGATGAAGGT
AGAACAGCTGTTTCAAGAATTTGGCAACAGAAAATCCAATACTATTCAGTCAGATGGCATCAGTGACTCT
GAAAAATGCTCTCCTACTGTTTCTCAGGGTAAAAGTTCAGATTGCTTGAATACAGTAAAATCCAACAGTT
CATCCAAGGCACCCAAAGTGGTGCCTCTGACTCCAGAACAAGCCCTGAAGCAATATAAACACCACCTCAC
TGCCTATGAGAAACTGGAAATAATTAATTATCCAGAAATTTACTTTGTAGGTCCAAATGCCAAGAAAAGA
CATGGAGTTATTGGTGGTCCCAATAATGGAGGGTATGATGATGCAGATGGGGCCTATATTCATGTACCTC
GAGACCATCTAGCTTATCGATATGAGGTGCTGAAAATTATTGGCAAGGGGAGTTTTGGGCAGGTGGCCAG
GGTCTATGATCACAAACTTCGACAGTACGTGGCCCTAAAAATGGTGCGCAATGAGAAGCGCTTTCATCGT
CAAGCAGCTGAGGAGATCCGGATTTTGGAGCATCTTAAGAAACAGGATAAAACTGGTAGTATGAACGTTA
TCCACATGCTGGAAAGTTTCACATTCCGGAACCATGTTTGCATGGCCTTTGAATTGCTGAGCATAGACCT
TTATGAGCTGATTAAAAAAAATAAGTTTCAGGGTTTTAGCGTCCAGTTGGTACACAAGTTTGCCCAGTCC
ATCTTGCAATCTTTGGATGCCCTCCACAAAAATAAGATTATTCACTGCGATCTGAAGCCAGAAAACATTC
TCCTGAAACACCACGGGCGCAGTTCAACCAAGGTCATTGACTTTGGGTCCAGCTGTTTCGAGTACCAGAA
GCTCTACACATATATCCAGTCTCGGTTCTACAGAGCTCCAGAAATCATCTTAGGAAGCCGCTACAGCACA
CCAATTGACATATGGAGTTTTGGCTGCATCCTTGCAGAACTTTTAACAGGACAGCCTCTCTTCCCTGGAG
AGGATGAAGGAGACCAGTTGGCCTGCATGATGGAGCTTCTAGGGATGCCACCACCAAAACTTCTGGAGCA
ATCCAAACGTGCCAAGTACTTTATTAATTCCAAGGGCATACCCCGCTACTGCTCTGTGACTACCCAGGCA
GATGGGAGGGTTGTGCTTGTGGGGGGTCGCTCACGTAGGGGTAAAAAGCGGGGTCCCCCAGGCAGCAAAG
ACTGGGGGACAGCACTGAAAGGGTGTGATGACTACTTGTTTATAGAGTTCTTGAAAAGGTGTCTTCACTG
GGACCCCTCTGCCCGCTTGACCCCAGCTCAAGCATTAAGACACCCTTGGATTAGCAAGTCTGTCCCCAGA
CCTCTCACCACCATAGACAAGGTGTCAGGGAAACGGGTAGTTAATCCTGCAAGTGCTTTCCAGGGATTGG
GTTCTAAGCTGCCTCCAGTTGTTGGAATAGCCAATAAGCTTAAAGCTAACTTAATGTCAGAAACCAATGG
TAGTATACCCCTATGCAGTGTATTGCCAAAACTGATTAGCTACCCAACTTTCTTGTACAAAGTTGGCATT
ATAAGAAAGCATTGCTTATCAATTTGTTGCAACGAACAGGTCACTATCAGTCAAAATAAAATCATTATTT
GCCATCCAGCTGATATCCCCTATAGTGAGTCGTATTACATGGTCATAGCTGTTTCCTGGCAGCTCTGGCC
CGTGTCTCAAAATCTCTGATGTTACATTGCACAAGATAAAAATATATCATCATGCCTCCTCTAGACCAGC
CAGGACAGAAATGCCTCGACTTCGCTGCTACCCAAGGTTGCCGGGTGACGCACACCGTGGAAACGGATGA
AGGCACGAACCCAGTGGACATAAGCCTGTTCGGTTCGTAAGCTGTAATGCAAGTAGCGTATGCGCTCACG
CAACTGGTCCAGAACCTTGACCGAACGCAGCGGTGGTAACGGCGCAGTGGCGGTTTTCATGGCTTGTTAT
GACTGTTTTTTTGGGGTACAGTCTATGCCTCGGGCATCCAAGCAGCAAGCGCGTTACGCCGTGGGTCGAT
GTTTGATGTTATGGAGCAGCAACGATGTTACGCAGCAGGGCAGTCGCCCTAAAACAAAGTTAAACATTAT
GAGGGAAGCGGTGATCGCCGAAGTATCGACTCAACTATCAGAGGTAGTTGGCGTCATCGAGCGCCATCTC
GAACCGACGTTGCTGGCCGTACATTTGTACGGCTCCGCAGTGGATGGCGGCCTGAAGCCACACAGTGATA
TTGATTTGCTGGTTACGGTGACCGTAAGGCTTGATGAAACAACGCGGCGAGCTTTGATCAACGACCTTTT
GGAAACTTCGGCTTCCCCTGGAGAGAGCGAGATTCTCCGCGCTGTAGAAGTCACCATTGTTGTGCACGAC
GACATCATTCCGTGGCGTTATCCAGCTAAGCGCGAACTGCAATTTGGAGAATGGCAGCGCAATGACATTC
TTGCAGGTATCTTCGAGCCAGCCACGATCGACATTGATCTGGCTATCTTGCTGACAAAAGCAAGAGAACA
TAGCGTTGCCTTGGTAGGTCCAGCGGCGGAGGAACTCTTTGATCCGGTTCCTGAACAGGATCTATTTGAG
GCGCTAAATGAAACCTTAACGCTATGGAACTCGCCGCCCGACTGGGCTGGCGATGAGCGAAATGTAGTGC
TTACGTTGTCCCGCATTTGGTACAGCGCAGTAACCGGCAAAATCGCGCCGAAGGATGTCGCTGCCGACTG
GGCAATGGAGCGCCTGCCGGCCCAGTATCAGCCCGTCATACTTGAAGCTAGACAGGCTTATCTTGGACAA
GAAGAAGATCGCTTGGCCTCGCGCGCAGATCAGTTGGAAGAATTTGTCCACTACGTGAAAGGCGAGATCA
CCAAGGTAGTCGGCAAATAACCCTCGAGCCACCCATGACCAAAATCCCTTAACGTGAGTTACGCGTCGTT
CCACTGAGCGTCAGACCCCGTAGAAAAGATCAAAGGATCTTCTTGAGATCCTTTTTTTCTGCGCGTAATC
TGCTGCTTGCAAACAAAAAAACCACCGCTACCAGCGGTGGTTTGTTTGCCGGATCAAGAGCTACCAACTC
TTTTTCCGAAGGTAACTGGCTTCAGCAGAGCGCAGATACCAAATACTGTTCTTCTAGTGTAGCCGTAGTT
AGGCCACCACTTCAAGAACTCTGTAGCACCGCCTACATACCTCGCTCTGCTAATCCTGTTACCAGTGGCT
GCTGCCAGTGGCGATAAGTCGTGTCTTACCGGGTTGGACTCAAGACGATAGTTACCGGATAAGGCGCAGC
GGTCGGGCTGAACGGGGGGTTCGTGCACACAGCCCAGCTTGGAGCGAACGACCTACACCGAACTGAGATA
CCTACAGCGTGAGCTATGAGAAAGCGCCACGCTTCCCGAAGGGAGAAAGGCGGACAGGTATCCGGTAAGC
GGCAGGGTCGGAACAGGAGAGCGCACGAGGGAGCTTCCAGGGGGAAACGCCTGGTATCTTTATAGTCCTG
TCGGGTTTCGCCACCTCTGACTTGAGCGTCGATTTTTGTGATGCTCGTCAGGGGGGCGGAGCCTATGGAA
AAACGCCAGCAACG
Features (pLannotate 1.2.2; 13 found; start..end, strand, type, name):
     35..168     +  rep_origin     RSF ori (fragment): Plasmids containing the RSF 1030 origin of replication can be propagated in E. coli cells that contain additional plasmids with compatible origins.
    170..262     +  CDS            lacI (fragment): lac repressor; lacI; The lac repressor binds to the lac operator to inhibit transcription in E. coli. This inhibition can be relieved by adding lactose or isopropyl-β-D-thiogalactopyranoside (IPTG).
    317..344     -  terminator     rrnB T2 terminator: transcription terminator T2 from the E. coli rrnB gene
    476..519     +  terminator     rrnB T1 terminator: Escherichia coli rrnB; transcription terminator T1 from the E. coli rrnB gene
    566..602     -  CDS            lacZα (fragment): LacZα fragment of β-galactosidase; lacZ fragment
    619..714     +  protein_bind   attL3: mutant version of attL; recombination site for the Gateway® LR reaction LR Clonase™
    732..2420    +  CDS            DYRK3: DYRK3_HUMAN - Experimental evidence at protein level: Swiss-Prot protein existence level 1. Dual-specificity protein kinase that promotes disassembly of several types of membraneless organelles during mitosis, such as stress granules, nuclear speckles and pericentriolar material (PubMed:29973724). Dual-specificity tyrosine-regulated kinases (DYRKs) autophosphorylate a critical tyrosine residue in their activation loop and phosphorylate their substrate on serine and threonine residues (PubMed:9748265, PubMed:29634919). Acts as a central dissolvase of membraneless organelles during the G2-to-M t
   2422..2521    -  protein_bind   attL2: mutant version of attL; recombination site for the Gateway® LR reaction LR Clonase™
   2539..2557    -  promoter       T7 promoter: promoter for bacteriophage T7 RNA polymerase
   2747..2770    +  promoter       Pc promoter (fragment): intI1 (promoter lies within the coding sequence); class 1 integron promoter
   2946..3002    +  CDS            GmR (fragment): gentamycin acetyltransferase; aacC1; confers resistance to gentamycin
   3009..3800    +  CDS            SmR: aminoglycoside adenylyltransferase (Murphy, 1985); aadA; confers resistance to spectinomycin and streptomycin
   3893..4481    +  rep_origin     ori: high-copy-number ColE1/pMB1/pBR322/pUC origin of replication
