[The description below was written by a language model from this plasmid's Addgene catalogue record and pLannotate feature annotations shown in this document.]
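Description:
pDONR223-DYRK3 is a Gateway entry clone built on the Invitrogen pDONR223 donor backbone, carrying the human DYRK3 open reading frame (dual-specificity tyrosine-phosphorylation regulated kinase 3). It is a bacterial propagation plasmid only. It replicates in E. coli from a high-copy ColE1/pUC-type origin and is selected with spectinomycin through the aadA (SmR) aminoglycoside adenylyltransferase gene. The sequenced record is 4,494 nt, and its annotation also picks up short fragments (RSF ori, lacI, lacZα, a gentamicin-resistance remnant and an integron Pc promoter piece). These appear to be backbone remnants or partial sequence matches rather than functional parts.

The DYRK3 coding sequence is flanked by two attL recombination sites, annotated as attL3 upstream and attL2 downstream, which allow the ORF to be transferred by an LR Clonase reaction into any compatible destination vector. The rrnB T1 and T2 terminators lie upstream of the cassette and help insulate it from read-through transcription. A T7 promoter sits just beyond the downstream attL site, pointing back toward the insert. No eukaryotic promoter is present, so the depositor notes that the plasmid should not be transfected directly. The ORF was deliberately cloned without a stop codon, so that recombination into a destination vector can add a C-terminal epitope tag and a stop codon in frame. The depositors point to a set of lentiviral destination vectors (pLX301 to pLX304) for mammalian expression. The clone is one of a kit of ORF entry clones and is associated with a study of resistance to RAF inhibition through MAP kinase pathway reactivation. DYRK3 itself is annotated as a kinase that promotes dissolution of membraneless organelles during mitosis.
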