Addgene plasmid #23635: pDONR223-DYRK3
Depositing lab: William Hahn & David Root. Depositing organization: Dana-Farber Cancer Institute. Publication: COT drives resistance to RAF inhibition through MAP kinase pathway reactivation. Johannessen CM, Boehm JS, Kim SY, Thomas SR, Wardwell L, Johnson LA, Emery CM, Stransky N, Cogdill AP, Barretina J, Caponigro G, Hieronymus H, Murray RR, Salehi-Ashtiani K, Hill DE, Vidal M, Zhao JJ, Yang X, Alkan O, Kim S, Harris JL, Wilson CJ, Myer VE, Finan PM, Root DE, Roberts TM, Golub T, Flaherty KT, Dummer R, Weber BL, Sellers WR, Schlegel R, Wargo JA, Hahn WC, Garraway LA. Nature. 2010 Dec 16;468(7326):968-72. doi: 10.1038/nature09627 PubMed 21107320.
Backbone
  Vector backbone: pDONR223
  Backbone manufacturer: Invitrogen
  Backbone size w/o insert (bp): 5005
  Vector type: Gateway Donor vector
Growth in bacteria
  Bacterial resistance: Spectinomycin, 50 μg/mL
  Growth temperature: 37°C
  Growth strain: DH5alpha
  Copy number: High Copy
Gene/Insert
  Gene/Insert name: DYRK3 (alt name: dual-specificity tyrosine-(Y)-phosphorylation regulated kinase 3)
  Species: H. sapiens (human)
  Insert size (bp): 1707
  Entrez Gene: DYRK3 (a.k.a. DYRK5, RED, REDK, hYAK3-2)
  Cloning method: Gateway Cloning
  Sequencing primers: 5′ M13pUC-fwd; 3′ M13rev
Terms and licenses: Academic/Nonprofit Terms; Industry Terms: Not Available to Industry
Depositor comments: The ORF has no Stop codon. This design enables easy recombination into a destination vector to add an epitope tag of choice and Stop codon to the ORF. Do NOT use this plasmid directly for transfections. A set of 4 custom lentiviral vectors is available ( pLX301 (http://www.addgene.org/25895/) , pLX302 (http://www.addgene.org/25896/) , pLX303 (http://www.addgene.org/25897/) , pLX304 (http://www.addgene.org/25890/) ) to be used to express these ORFs in mammalian cells. These plasmids are not included in the kit and must be ordered separately.
How to cite: pDONR223-DYRK3 was a gift from William Hahn & David Root (Addgene plasmid # 23635 ; http://n2t.net/addgene:23635 ; RRID:Addgene_23635)
