>Addgene plasmid #23635 | pDONR223-DYRK3 | depositor partial sequence | sequence record 10688 | Author sequence
ATGAAGTGGAAAGAGAAGTTGGGGGATGGTGTCTATGACACCTTCATGATGATAGATGAAACCAAATGTC
CCCCCTGTTCAAATGTACTCTGCAATCCTTCTGAACCACCTCCACCCAGAAGACTAAATATGACCACTGA
GCAGTTTACAGGAGATCATACTCAGCACTTTTTGGATGGAGGTGAGATGAAGGTAGAACAGCTGTTTCAA
GAATTTGGCAACAGAAAATCCAATACTATTCAGTCAGATGGCATCAGTGACTCTGAAAAATGCTCTCCTA
CTGTTTCTCAGGGTAAAAGTTCAGATTGCTTGAATACAGTAAAATCCAACAGTTCATCCAAGGCACCCAA
AGTGGTGCCTCTGACTCCAGAACAAGCCCTGAAGCAATATAAACACCACCTCACTGCCTATGAGAAACTG
GAAATAATTAATTATCCAGAAATTTACTTTGTAGGTCCAAATGCCAAGAAAAGACATGGAGTTATTGGTG
GTCCCAATAATGGAGGGTATGATGATGCAGATGGGGCCTATATTCATGTACCTCGAGACCATCTAGCTTA
TCGATATGAGGTGCTGAAAATTATTGGCAAGGGGAGTTTTGGGCAGGTGGCCAGGGTCTATGATCACAAA
CTTCGACAGTACGTGGCCCTAAAAATGGTGCGCAATGAGAAGCGCTTTCATCGTCAAGCAGCTGAGGAGA
TCCGGATTTTGGAGCATCTTAAGAAACAGGATAAAACTGGTAGTATGAACGTTATCCACATGCTGGAAAG
TTTCACATTCCGGAACCATGTTTGCATGGCCTTTGAATTGCTGAGCATAGACCTTTATGAGCTGATTAAA
AAAAATAAGTTTCAGGGTTTTAGCGTCCAGTTGGTACACAAGTTTGCCCAGTCCATCTTGCAATCTTTGG
ATGCCCTCCACAAAAATAAGATTATTCACTGCGATCTGAAGCCAGAAAACATTCTCCTGAAACACCACGG
GCGCAGTTCAACCAAGGTCATTGACTTTGGGTCCAGCTGTTTCGAGTACCAGAAGCTCTACACATATATC
CAGTCTCGGTTCTACAGAGCTCCAGAAATCATCTTAGGAAGCCGCTACAGCACACCAATTGACATATGGA
GTTTTGGCTGCATCCTTGCAGAACTTTTAACAGGACAGCCTCTCTTCCCTGGAGAGGATGAAGGAGACCA
GTTGGCCTGCATGATGGAGCTTCTAGGGATGCCACCACCAAAACTTCTGGAGCAATCCAAACGTGCCAAG
TACTTTATTAATTCCAAGGGCATACCCCGCTACTGCTCTGTGACTACCCAGGCAGATGGGAGGGTTGTGC
TTGTGGGGGGTCGCTCACGTAGGGGTAAAAAGCGGGGTCCCCCAGGCAGCAAAGACTGGGGGACAGCACT
GAAAGGGTGTGATGACTACTTGTTTATAGAGTTCTTGAAAAGGTGTCTTCACTGGGACCCCTCTGCCCGC
TTGACCCCAGCTCAAGCATTAAGACACCCTTGGATTAGCAAGTCTGTCCCCAGACCTCTCACCACCATAG
ACAAGGTGTCAGGGAAACGGGTAGTTAATCCTGCAAGTGCTTTCCAGGGATTGGGTTCTAAGCTGCCTCC
AGTTGTTGGAATAGCCAATAAGCTTAAAGCTAACTTAATGTCAGAAACCAATGGTAGTATACCCCTATGC
AGTGTATTGCCAAAACTGATTAGCTAG
