>Addgene plasmid #23635 | pDONR223-DYRK3 | addgene partial sequence | sequence record 29479 | 23635 with M13pUC-fwd
TAATGATTTTATTTTGACTGATAGTGACCTGTTCGTTGCAACAAATTGATGAGCAATGCTTTTTTATAAT
GCCAACTTTGTACAAAAAAGTTGGCATGAAGTGGAAAGAGAAGTTGGGGGATGGTGTCTATGACACCTTC
ATGATGATAGATGAAACCAAATGTCCCCCCTGTTCAAATGTACTCTGCAATCCTTCTGAACCACCTCCAC
CCAGAAGACTAAATATGACCACTGAGCAGTTTACAGGAGATCATACTCAGCACTTTTTGGATGGAGGTGA
GATGAAGGTAGAACAGCTGTTTCAAGAATTTGGCAACAGAAAATCCAATACTATTCAGTCAGATGGCATC
AGTGACTCTGAAAAATGCTCTCCTACTGTTTCTCAGGGTAAAAGTTCAGATTGCTTGAATACAGTAAAAT
CCAACAGTTCATCCAAGGCACCCAAAGTGGTGCCTCTGACTCCAGAACAAGCCCTGAAGCAATATAAACA
CCACCTCACTGCCTATGAGAAACTGGAAATAATTAATTATCCAGAAATTTACTTTGTAGGTCCAAATGCC
AAGAAAAGACATGGAGTTATTGGTGGTCCCAATAATGGAGGGTATGATGATGCAGATGGGGCCTATATTC
ATGTACCTCGAGACCATCTAGCTTATCGATAT
